>Addgene plasmid #163660 | TNFa-GFP | addgene full sequence | sequence record 322791 | Addgene NGS Result
TTCTGTGGATAACCGTATTACCGCCATGCATTAGTTATTAATAGTAATCAATTACGGGGTCATTAGTTCA
TAGCCCATATATGGAGTTCCGCGTTACATAACTTACGGTAAATGGCCCGCCTGGCTGACCGCCCAACGAC
CCCCGCCCATTGACGTCAATAATGACGTATGTTCCCATAGTAACGCCAATAGGGACTTTCCATTGACGTC
AATGGGTGGAGTATTTACGGTAAACTGCCCACTTGGCAGTACATCAAGTGTATCATATGCCAAGTACGCC
CCCTATTGACGTCAATGACGGTAAATGGCCCGCCTGGCATTATGCCCAGTACATGACCTTATGGGACTTT
CCTACTTGGCAGTACATCTACGTATTAGTCATCGCTATTACCATGGTGATGCGGTTTTGGCAGTACATCA
ATGGGCGTGGATAGCGGTTTGACTCACGGGGATTTCCAAGTCTCCACCCCATTGACGTCAATGGGAGTTT
GTTTTGGCACCAAAATCAACGGGACTTTCCAAAATGTCGTAACAACTCCGCCCCATTGACGCAAATGGGC
GGTAGGCGTGTACGGTGGGAGGTCTATATAAGCAGAGCTGGTTTAGTGAACCGTCAGATCCGCTAGCGCT
ACCGGACTCAGATCTCGAGGCCACCATGTCTACCGAGTCTATGATTAGGGACGTGGAACTGGCTGAGGAG
GCACTGCCCAAAAAAACCGGCGGACCACAGGGCTCTAGGAGATGTCTGTTTCTGTCTCTGTTCTCTTTTC
TCATCGTGGCTGGCGCTACAACACTCTTCTGTCTGCTCCATTTCGGCGTGATTGGACCACAGCGAGAGGA
ATTTCCCCGGGATCTGTCACTCATTTCACCACTGGCACAGGCTGTCCGATCTTCATCTCGGACTCCA
[447 nt withheld, positions 908-1354]
CGGGATCCACCGGTCGCCACCATGGTGTCCAAGGGCGAGGAGCTGTTCACCGGGGTGGTGCCCATCCTGG
TCGAGCTGGACGGCGACGTAAACGGCCACAAGTTCTCCGTGCGGGGCGAGGGCGAGGGCGATGCCACCAA
CGGCAAGCTGACCCTGAAGTTCATCAGCACCACCGGCAAGCTGCCCGTGCCCTGGCCCACCCTCGTGACC
ACCCTGACCTACGGCGTGCAGAGCTTCTCCCGCTACCCCGACCACATGAAGCGCCACGACTTCTTCAAGA
GCGCCATGCCCGAAGGCTACGTCCAGGAGCGCACCATCTCCTTCAAGGACGACGGCACCTACAAGACCCG
CGCCGAGGTGAAGTTCGAGGGCGACACCCTGGTGAACCGCATCGAGCTGAAGGGCATCGACTTCAAGGAG
GACGGCAACATCCTGGGGCACAAGCTGGAGTACAACTTCAACTCCCACAACGTCTATATCACCGCCGACA
AGCAGAAGAACGGCATCAAGGCCAACTTCAAGATCCGCCACAACGTGGAGGACGGCTCCGTGCAGCTCGC
CGACCACTACCAGCAGAACACCCCCATCGGCGACGGCCCCGTGCTGCTGCCCGACAACCACTACCTGTCC
ACCCAGTCCAAGCTGTCCAAAGACCCCAACGAGAAGCGCGATCACATGGTCCTTCTGGAATTCGTGACCG
CCGCCGGGATCACTCACGGCATGGACGAGCTGTACAAGTAAGCGGCCGCGACTCTAGATCATAATCAGCC
ATACCACATTTGTAGAGGTTTTACTTGCTTTAAAAAACCTCCCACACCTCCCCCTGAACCTGAAACATAA
AATGAATGCAATTGTTGTTGTTAACTTGTTTATTGCAGCTTATAATGGTTACAAATAAAGCAATAGCATC
ACAAATTTCACAAATAAAGCATTTTTTTCACTGCATTCTAGTTGTGGTTTGTCCAAACTCATCAATGTAT
CTTAAGGCGTAAATTGTAAGCGTTAATATTTTGTTAAAATTCGCGTTAAATTTTTGTTAAATCAGCTCAT
TTTTTAACCAATAGGCCGAAATCGGCAAAATCCCTTATAAATCAAAAGAATAGACCGAGATAGGGT
[37 nt withheld, positions 2471-2507]
AAAGAACGTGGACTCCAACGTCAAAGG
[49 nt withheld, positions 2535-2583]
T
[91 nt withheld, positions 2585-2675]
G
[124 nt withheld, positions 2677-2800]
CAGGTGGCACTTTTCGGGGAAATGTGCGCGGAACCCCTATTTGTTTATTTTTCTAAATACATTCAAATAT
GTATCCGCTCATGAGACAATAACCCTGATAAATGCTTCAATAATATTGAAAAAGGAAGAGTCCTGAGGCG
GAAAGAACCAGCTGTGGAATGTGTGTCAGTTAGGGTGTGGAAAGTCCCCAGGCTCCCCAGCAGGCAGAAG
TATGCAAAGCATGCATCTCAATTAGTCAGCAACCAGGTGTGGAAAGTCCCCAGGCTCCCCAGCAGGCAGA
AGTATGCAAAGCATGCATCTCAATTAGTCAGCAACCATAGTCCCGCCCCTAACTCCGCCCATCCCGCCCC
TAACTCCGCCCAGTTCCGCCCATTCTCCGCCCCATGGCTGACTAATTTTTTTTATTTATGCAGAGGCCGA
GGCCGCCTCGGCCTCTGAGCTATTCCAGAAGTAGTGAGGAGGCTTTTTTGGAGGCCTAGGCTTTTGCAAA
GATCGATCAAGAGACAGGATGAGGATCGTTTCGCATGATTGAACAAGATGGATTGCACGCAGGTTCTCCG
GCCGCTTGGGTGGAGAGGCTATTCGGCTATGACTGGGCACAACAGACAATCGGCTGCTCTGATGCCGCCG
TGTTCCGGCTGTCAGCGCAGGGGCGCCCGGTTCTTTTTGTCAAGACCGACCTGTCCGGTGCCCTGAATGA
ACTGCAAGACGAGGCAGCGCGGCTATCGTGGCTGGCCACGACGGGCGTTCCTTGCGCAGCTGTGCTCGAC
GTTGTCACTGAAGCGGGAAGGGACTGGCTGCTATTGGGCGAAGTGCCGGGGCAGGATCTCCTGTCATCTC
ACCTTGCTCCTGCCGAGAAAGTATCCATCATGGCTGATGCAATGCGGCGGCTGCATACGCTTGATCCGGC
TACCTGCCCATTCGACCACCAAGCGAAACATCGCATCGAGCGAGCACGTACTCGGATGGAAGCCGGTCTT
GTCGATCAGGATGATCTGGACGAAGAGCATCAGGGGCTCGCGCCAGCCGAACTGTTCGCCAGGCTCAAGG
CGAGCATGCCCGACGGCGAGGATCTCGTCGTGACCCATGGCGATGCCTGCTTGCCGAATATCATGGTGGA
AAATGGCCGCTTTTCTGGATTCATCGACTGTGGCCGGCTGGGTGTGGCGGACCGCTATCAGGACATAGCG
TTGGCTACCCGTGATATTGCTGAAGAGCTTGGCGGCGAATGGGCTGACCGCTTCCTCGTGCTTTACGGTA
TCGCCGCTCCCGATTCGCAGCGCATCGCCTTCTATCGCCTTCTTGACGAGTTCTTCTGAGCGGGACTCTG
GGGTTCGAAATGACCGACCAAGCGACGCCCAACCTGCCATCACGAGATTTCGATTCCACCGCCGCCTTCT
ATGAAAGGTTGGGCTTCGGAATCGTTTTCCGGGACGCCGGCTGGATGATCCTCCAGCGCGGGGATCTCAT
GCTGGAGTTCTTCGCCCACCCTAGGGGGAGGCTAACTGAAACACGGAAGGAGACAATACCGGAAGGAACC
CGCGCTATGACGGCAATAAAAAGACAGAATAAAACGCACGGTGTTGGGTCGTTTGTTCATAAACGCGGGG
TTCGGTCCCAGGGCTGGCACTCTGTCGATACCCCACCGAGACCCCATTGGGGCCAATACGCCCGCGTTTC
TTCCTTTTCCCCACCCCACCCCCCAAGTTCGGGTGAAGGCCCAGGGCTCGCAGCCAACGTCGGGGCGGCA
GGCCCTGCCATAGCCTCAGGTTACTCATATATACTTTAGATTGATTTAAAACTTCATTTTTAATTTAAAA
GGATCTAGGTGAAGATCCTTTTTGATAATCTCATGACCAAAATCCCTTAACGTGAGTTTTCGTTCCACTG
AGCGTCAGACCCCGTAGAAAAGATCAAAGGATCTTCTTGAGATCCTTTTTTTCTGCGCGTAATCTGCTGC
TTGCAAACAAAAAAACCACCGCTACCAGCGGTGGTTTGTTTGCCGGATCAAGAGCTACCAACTCTTTTTC
CGAAGGTAACTGGCTTCAGCAGAGCGCAGATACCAAATACTGTTCTTCTAGTGTAGCCGTAGTTAGGCCA
CCACTTCAAGAACTCTGTAGCACCGCCTACATACCTCGCTCTGCTAATCCTGTTACCAGTGGCTGCTGCC
AGTGGCGATAAGTCGTGTCTTACCGGGTTGGACTCAAGACGATAGTTACCGGATAAGGCGCAGCGGTCGG
GCTGAACGGGGGGTTCGTGCACACAGCCCAGCTTGGAGCGAACGACCTACACCGAACTGAGATACCTACA
GCGTGAGCTATGAGAAAGCGCCACGCTTCCCGAAGGGAGAAAGGCGGACAGGTATCCGGTAAGCGGCAGG
GTCGGAACAGGAGAGCGCACGAGGGAGCTTCCAGGGGGAAACGCCTGGTATCTTTATAGTCCTGTCGGGT
TTCGCCACCTCTGACTTGAGCGTCGATTTTTGTGATGCTCGTCAGGGGGGCGGAGCCTATGGAAAAACGC
CAGCAACGCGGCCTTTTTACGGTTCCTGGCCTTTTGCTGGCCTTTTGCTCACATGTTCTTTCCTGCGTTA
TCCCCTGA
Features (pLannotate 1.2.2; 16 found; start..end, strand, type, name):
      1..24      +  rep_origin     RSF ori (fragment): Plasmids containing the RSF 1030 origin of replication can be propagated in E. coli cells that contain additional plasmids with compatible origins.
     92..395     +  enhancer       CMV enhancer: human cytomegalovirus immediate early enhancer
    396..599     +  promoter       CMV promoter: human cytomegalovirus (CMV) immediate early promoter
    622..649     +  misc_feature   MCS (fragment): multiple cloning site
    656..1354    +  CDS            TNF (sequence partly withheld): TNFA_HUMAN - Also known as TNFA, TNFSF2. Experimental evidence at protein level: Swiss-Prot protein existence level 1. The TNF intracellular domain (ICD) form induces IL12 production in dendritic cells. From Homo sapiens (Human).
   1376..2095    +  CDS            moxGFP: monomeric GFP variant optimized for use in oxidizing environments such as the secretory pathway (Costantini et al., 2015)
   2111..2194    +  CDS            large T antigen (fragment): large T antigen from SV40 (simian virus 40)
   2217..2338    +  polyA_signal   SV40 poly(A) signal: SV40 polyadenylation signal
   2372..2800    -  rep_origin     f1 ori (sequence partly withheld): f1 bacteriophage origin of replication; arrow indicates direction of (+) strand synthesis
   2827..2931    +  promoter       AmpR promoter: bla
   2933..3290    +  promoter       SV40 promoter: SV40 enhancer and early promoter
   3325..4119    +  CDS            NeoR/KanR: aminoglycoside phosphotransferase from Tn5; aph(3')-II (or nptII); confers resistance to neomycin, kanamycin, and G418 (Geneticin®)
   4140..4292    +  CDS            ble (fragment): BLE_KLEPN - Experimental evidence at protein level: Swiss-Prot protein existence level 1. Binding protein with a strong affinity to the bleomycin family of antibiotics. Binds to CL990; an antimitotic-antibiotic compound. From Klebsiella pneumoniae.
   4351..4398    +  polyA_signal   HSV TK poly(A) signal: herpes simplex virus thymidine kinase polyadenylation signal (Cole and Stacy, 1985)
   4489..4505    -  polyA_signal   bGH poly(A) signal (fragment): bovine growth hormone polyadenylation signal
   4727..5315    +  rep_origin     ori: high-copy-number ColE1/pMB1/pBR322/pUC origin of replication
