[The description below was written by a language model from this plasmid's Addgene catalogue record and pLannotate feature annotations shown in this document.]
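Description:
TNFa-GFP is a mammalian expression plasmid of about 5.4 kb built on the pmoxGFP-N1 backbone, an N1-type vector in which a gene of interest is cloned upstream of, and in frame with, a fluorescent protein. The 699 bp human tumor necrosis factor (TNF, TNF-alpha) coding sequence was inserted between the XhoI and BamHI sites of the multiple cloning site, both of which were retained. This places TNF directly ahead of moxGFP so that the fluorescent protein is fused to its C terminus. moxGFP is a monomeric GFP variant optimized to work in oxidizing environments such as the secretory pathway. Transcription of the fusion is driven by the human cytomegalovirus immediate early enhancer and promoter and terminated by the SV40 polyadenylation signal.

The plasmid is maintained in E. coli at high copy through a ColE1/pUC-type origin and selected with kanamycin. The single NeoR/KanR gene (Tn5 aminoglycoside phosphotransferase) sits behind both a bacterial bla promoter and the SV40 enhancer/early promoter and is followed by the HSV TK poly(A) signal, so it gives kanamycin resistance in bacteria and can give G418 resistance in mammalian cells. An f1 origin is also present, allowing single-stranded DNA production. The short fragments annotated as RSF ori, SV40 large T antigen, ble and bGH poly(A) are partial matches and not likely to be functional elements.

The stated purpose is expression of GFP-tagged TNF-alpha in mammalian cells. The associated publication is a quantitative study of Golgi retention of glycosyltransferases, but the record does not specify the construct's role in that work.
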