Addgene plasmid #163660: TNFa-GFP
Purpose: Expresses GFP tagged TNFa in mammalian cells
Depositing lab: Lei Lu. Depositing organization: Nanyang Technological University (NTU). Publication: A quantitative study of the Golgi retention of glycosyltransferases. Sun X, Mahajan D, Chen B, Song Z, Lu L. J Cell Sci. 2021 Oct 15;134(20). pii: 272560. doi: 10.1242/jcs.258564. Epub 2021 Oct 21. PubMed 34533190.
Backbone
  Vector backbone: pmoxGFP-N1
  Backbone manufacturer: E. Snapp (Addgene plasmid # 68070)
  Backbone size w/o insert (bp): 4700
  Total vector size (bp): 5399
  Vector type: Mammalian Expression
Growth in bacteria
  Bacterial resistance: Kanamycin, 50 μg/mL
  Growth temperature: 37°C
  Growth strain: DH5alpha
  Copy number: High Copy
Gene/Insert
  Gene/Insert name: tumor necrosis factor (alt name: TNF alpha)
  Species: H. sapiens (human)
  Insert size (bp): 699
  Entrez Gene: TNF (a.k.a. DIF, IMD127, TNF-alpha, TNFA, TNFSF2, TNLG1F)
  Tag / fusion protein: GFP (C terminal on backbone)
  Cloning method: Restriction Enzyme; 5′ cloning site XhoI (not destroyed); 3′ cloning site BamHI (not destroyed)
  Sequencing primers: 5′ CMV-F
Terms and licenses: Academic/Nonprofit Terms; Industry Terms: Not Available to Industry
How to cite: TNFa-GFP was a gift from Lei Lu (Addgene plasmid # 163660 ; http://n2t.net/addgene:163660 ; RRID:Addgene_163660)
